Addgene plasmid #87168: pAAV-CBh-DIO-EGFP
Purpose: Expression of eGFP in the presence of Cre
Depositing lab: Jimok Kim. Depositing organization: Augusta University. Publication: Distinct roles of neuronal and microglial CB2 cannabinoid receptors in the mouse hippocampus. Li Y, Kim J. Neuroscience. 2017 Sep 6. pii: S0306-4522(17)30629-2. doi: 10.1016/j.neuroscience.2017.08.053. PubMed 28888955.
Backbone
  Vector backbone: pAAV-Ef1a-DIO-EGFP-WPRE-pA
  Backbone manufacturer: K. Deisseroth Lab (Addgene #37084)
  Backbone size w/o insert (bp): 6342
  Total vector size (bp): 5295
  Modifications to backbone: 1. The EF1α promoter between the restriction sites MluI and BamHI in the backbone plasmid was replaced by the CBh promoter, which was PCR-amplified from the plasmid pX330-U6-Chimeric_BB-CBh-hSpCas9 (Addgene #42230). 2. The WPRE-pA between EcoRI and BstEII sites in the backbone plasmid was replaced by the CW3SL sequence, which was amplified by PCR from the plasmid pAAV-CW3SL-EGFP (Addgene #61463).
  Vector type: AAV
Growth in bacteria
  Bacterial resistance: Ampicillin, 100 μg/mL
  Growth temperature: 37°C
  Growth strain: NEB Stable
  Copy number: Unknown
Gene/Insert
  Gene/Insert name: EGFP
  Species: Synthetic
  Insert size (bp): 846
  Tag / fusion protein: None
Terms and licenses: Academic/Nonprofit Terms; Industry Terms: Not Available to Industry
How to cite: pAAV-CBh-DIO-EGFP was a gift from Jimok Kim (Addgene plasmid # 87168 ; http://n2t.net/addgene:87168 ; RRID:Addgene_87168)
