[The description below was written by a language model from this plasmid's Addgene catalogue record and pLannotate feature annotations shown in this document.]
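Description:
pAAV-CBh-DIO-EGFP is an adeno-associated virus transfer plasmid for Cre-dependent expression of EGFP. It was derived from a pAAV-Ef1a-DIO-EGFP-WPRE-pA backbone by two substitutions. The EF1α promoter was replaced with the compact CBh promoter, and the WPRE-polyA region was replaced with the shorter CW3SL cassette. In bacteria the plasmid replicates from a high-copy ColE1/pUC-type origin and is selected with ampicillin through the β-lactamase gene. An f1 phage origin is also present. The catalogue lists a total size of 5295 bp, whereas the annotated depositor sequence is 5192 nt. The left AAV2 ITR is detected only as short fragments, while the right ITR is annotated in full.

Between the ITRs, the CBh promoter appears as a CMV enhancer, the chicken β-actin promoter and a hybrid CBA/minute virus of mice intron. Downstream lies the DIO (double-floxed inverted open reading frame) cassette. The untagged EGFP coding sequence sits in antisense orientation, flanked on each side by a lox2272 and a loxP site, with the two pairs arranged in opposing orientation. Without Cre, the promoter drives only a non-coding antisense transcript. When Cre is present, recombination between one compatible pair inverts EGFP into the sense orientation. Excision between the other pair then leaves single incompatible sites, which locks the cassette in the expressing state. The truncated WPRE fragments and SV40 poly(A) fragments that follow correspond to CW3SL, which provides post-transcriptional enhancement and polyadenylation in a small footprint.

The construct is suited to packaging into recombinant AAV for labelling Cre-expressing cell populations. The associated publication concerns neuronal and microglial cannabinoid receptors in mouse hippocampus.
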