Features (pLannotate 1.2.2; 25 found; start..end, strand, type, name):
     12..39      +  repeat_region  AAV2 ITR (fragment): inverted terminal repeat of adeno-associated virus serotype 2 inverted
     68..95      +  repeat_region  AAV2 ITR (fragment): inverted terminal repeat of adeno-associated virus serotype 2 inverted
    145..430     +  enhancer       CMV enhancer: human cytomegalovirus immediate early enhancer; contains an 18-bp deletion relative to the standard CMV enhancer
    432..709     +  promoter       chicken β-actin promoter: No description available
    710..937     +  intron         hybrid intron: hybrid between chicken β-actin (CBA) and minute virus of mice (MMV) introns (Gray et al., 2011)
    941..960     +  misc_feature   MCS (fragment): pUC18/19 multiple cloning site
    967..1000    +  protein_bind   lox2272: Cre-mediated recombination occurs in the 8-bp core sequence (GGATACTT). lox2272 sites are compatible with each other, but incompatible with loxP or loxN sites (Lee and Saito, 1988). Cre recombinase
   1001..1050    -  intron         β-globin intron (fragment): internally truncated intron from human β-globin
   1051..1084    +  protein_bind   loxP: Cre-mediated recombination occurs in the 8-bp core sequence (GCATACAT). Cre recombinase
   1112..1831    -  CDS            EGFP: the original enhanced GFP (Yang et al., 1996) mammalian codon-optimized
   1860..1893    -  protein_bind   lox2272: Cre-mediated recombination occurs in the 8-bp core sequence (GGATACTT). lox2272 sites are compatible with each other, but incompatible with loxP or loxN sites (Lee and Saito, 1988). Cre recombinase
   1894..1943    -  intron         β-globin intron (fragment): internally truncated intron from human β-globin
   1944..1977    -  protein_bind   loxP: Cre-mediated recombination occurs in the 8-bp core sequence (GCATACAT). Cre recombinase
   1994..2151    +  misc_feature   WPRE (fragment): woodchuck hepatitis virus posttranscriptional regulatory element
   2157..2241    +  misc_feature   WPRE (fragment): woodchuck hepatitis virus posttranscriptional regulatory element
   2240..2283    -  polyA_signal   SV40 poly(A) signal (fragment): SV40 polyadenylation signal
   2287..2354    -  polyA_signal   SV40 poly(A) signal (fragment): SV40 polyadenylation signal
   2455..2595    +  repeat_region  AAV2 ITR: inverted terminal repeat of adeno-associated virus serotype 2 inverted
   2600..2651    -  misc_feature   bom (fragment): basis of mobility region from pBR322
   2670..3125    +  rep_origin     f1 ori (sequence partly withheld): f1 bacteriophage origin of replication; arrow indicates direction of (+) strand synthesis
   3126..3175    -  misc_feature   bom (fragment): basis of mobility region from pBR322
   3277..3312    -  CDS            rop (fragment): Rop protein, which maintains plasmids at low copy number; rop
   3407..3511    +  promoter       AmpR promoter: bla
   3512..4372    +  CDS            AmpR: β-lactamase; bla; confers resistance to ampicillin, carbenicillin, and related antibiotics
   4543..5131    +  rep_origin     ori: high-copy-number ColE1/pMB1/pBR322/pUC origin of replication
>Addgene plasmid #87168 | pAAV-CBh-DIO-EGFP | depositor full sequence | sequence record 193267 | pAAV-CBh-DIO-EGFP sequence 5192 bps
CCTGCAGGCAGCTGCGCGCTCGCTCGCTCACTGAGGCCGCCCGGGCGTCGGGCGACCTTTGGTCGCCCGG
CCTCAGTGAGCGAGCGAGCGCGCAGAGAGGGAGTGGCCAACTCCATCACTAGGGGTTCCTGCGGCCGCAC
GCGTCGTTACATAACTTACGGTAAATGGCCCGCCTGGCTGACCGCCCAACGACCCCCGCCCATTGACGTC
AATAGTAACGCCAATAGGGACTTTCCATTGACGTCAATGGGTGGAGTATTTACGGTAAACTGCCCACTTG
GCAGTACATCAAGTGTATCATATGCCAAGTACGCCCCCTATTGACGTCAATGACGGTAAATGGCCCGCCT
GGCATTGTGCCCAGTACATGACCTTATGGGACTTTCCTACTTGGCAGTACATCTACGTATTAGTCATCGC
TATTACCATGGTCGAGGTGAGCCCCACGTTCTGCTTCACTCTCCCCATCTCCCCCCCCTCCCCACCCCCA
ATTTTGTATTTATTTATTTTTTAATTATTTTGTGCAGCGATGGGGGCGGGGGGGGGGGGGGGGCGCGCGC
CAGGCGGGGCGGGGCGGGGCGAGGGGCGGGGCGGGGCGAGGCGGAGAGGTGCGGCGGCAGCCAATCAGAG
CGGCGCGCTCCGAAAGTTTCCTTTTATGGCGAGGCGGCGGCGGCGGCGGCCCTATAAAAAGCGAAGCGCG
CGGCGGGCGGGAGTCGCTGCGCGCTGCCTTCGCCCCGTGCCCCGCTCCGCCGCCGCCTCGCGCCGCCCGC
CCCGGCTCTGACTGACCGCGTTACTCCCACAGGTGAGCGGGCGGGACGGCCCTTCTCCTCCGGGCTGTAA
TTAGCTGAGCAAGAGGTAAGGGTTTAAGGGATGGTTGGTTGGTGGGGTATTAATGTTTAATTACCTGGAG
CACCTGCCTGAAATCACTTTTTTTCAGGTTGGGGATCCTCTAGAGTCGACTCCGGAATAACTTCGTATAG
GATACTTTATACGAAGTTATGCAGAATGGTAGCTGGATTGTAGCTGCTATTAGCAATATGAAACCTCTTA
ATAACTTCGTATAGCATACATTATACGAAGTTATGGCGCGCCTTATCTAGATTTAGCCACCTTACTTGTA
CAGCTCGTCCATGCCGAGAGTGATCCCGGCGGCGGTCACGAACTCCAGCAGGACCATGTGATCGCGCTTC
TCGTTGGGGTCTTTGCTCAGGGCGGACTGGGTGCTCAGGTAGTGGTTGTCGGGCAGCAGCACGGGGCCGT
CGCCGATGGGGGTGTTCTGCTGGTAGTGGTCGGCGAGCTGCACGCTGCCGTCCTCGATGTTGTGGCGGAT
CTTGAAGTTCACCTTGATGCCGTTCTTCTGCTTGTCGGCCATGATATAGACGTTGTGGCTGTTGTAGTTG
TACTCCAGCTTGTGCCCCAGGATGTTGCCGTCCTCCTTGAAGTCGATGCCCTTCAGCTCGATGCGGTTCA
CCAGGGTGTCGCCCTCGAACTTCACCTCGGCGCGGGTCTTGTAGTTGCCGTCGTCCTTGAAGAAGATGGT
GCGCTCCTGGACGTAGCCTTCGGGCATGGCGGACTTGAAGAAGTCGTGCTGCTTCATGTGGTCGGGGTAG
CGGCTGAAGCACTGCACGCCGTAGGTCAGGGTGGTCACGAGGGTGGGCCAGGGCACGGGCAGCTTGCCGG
TGGTGCAGATGAACTTCAGGGTCAGCTTGCCGTAGGTGGCATCGCCCTCGCCCTCGCCGGACACGCTGAA
CTTGTGGCCGTTTACGTCGCCGTCCAGCTCGACCAGGATGGGCACCACCCCGGTGAACAGCTCCTCGCCC
TTGCTCACCATGGTGGCGGTGGCGACCGGTAGCGCTAGCATAACTTCGTATAAAGTATCCTATACGAAGT
TATTTGCCTTAACCCAGAAATTATCACTGTTATTCTTTAGAATGGTGCAAAGAATAACTTCGTATAATGT
ATGCTATACGAAGTTATGAATTCCGCTCGAGATAATCAACCTCTGGATTACAAAATTTGTGAAAGATTGA
CTGGTATTCTTAACTATGTTGCTCCTTTTACGCTATGTGGATACGCTGCTTTAATGCCTTTGTATCATGC
TATTGCTTCCCGTATGGCTTTCATTTTCTCCTCCTTGTATAAATCCTGGTTAGTTCTTGCCACGGCGGAA
CTCATCGCCGCCTGCCTTGCCCGCTGCTGGACAGGGGCTCGGCTGTTGGGCACTGACAATTCCGTGGTGT
TTATTTGTGAAATTTGTGATGCTATTGCTTTATTTGTAACCATCTAGCTTTATTTGTGAAATTTGTGATG
CTATTGCTTTATTTGTAACCATTATAAGCTGCAATAAACAAGTTAACAACAACAATTGCATTCATTTTAT
GTTTCAGGTTCAGGGGGAGATGTGGGAGGTTTTTTAAAGCGGCCGCGGTAACCACGTGCGGACCGAGCGG
CCGCAGGAACCCCTAGTGATGGAGTTGGCCACTCCCTCTCTGCGCGCTCGCTCGCTCACTGAGGCCGGGC
GACCAAAGGTCGCCCGACGCCCGGGCTTTGCCCGGGCGGCCTCAGTGAGCGAGCGAGCGCGCAGCTGCCT
GCAGGGGCGCCTGATGCGGTATTTTCTCCTTACGCATCTGTGCGGTATTTCACACCGCATA
[95 nt withheld, positions 2652-2746]
T
[46 nt withheld, positions 2748-2793]
C
[141 nt withheld, positions 2795-2935]
CCTTTGACGTTGGAGTCCACGTTCTTT
[37 nt withheld, positions 2963-2999]
ACTCTATCTCGGGCTATTCTTTTGATTTATAAGGGATTTTGCCGATTTCGGTCTATTGGTTAAAAAATGA
GCTGATTTAACAAAAATTTAACGCGAATTTTAACAAAATATTAACGTTTACAATTTTATGGTGCACTCTC
AGTACAATCTGCTCTGATGCCGCATAGTTAAGCCAGCCCCGACACCCGCCAACACCCGCTGACGCGCCCT
GACGGGCTTGTCTGCTCCCGGCATCCGCTTACAGACAAGCTGTGACCGTCTCCGGGAGCTGCATGTGTCA
GAGGTTTTCACCGTCATCACCGAAACGCGCGAGACGAAAGGGCCTCGTGATACGCCTATTTTTATAGGTT
AATGTCATGATAATAATGGTTTCTTAGACGTCAGGTGGCACTTTTCGGGGAAATGTGCGCGGAACCCCTA
TTTGTTTATTTTTCTAAATACATTCAAATATGTATCCGCTCATGAGACAATAACCCTGATAAATGCTTCA
ATAATATTGAAAAAGGAAGAGTATGAGTATTCAACATTTCCGTGTCGCCCTTATTCCCTTTTTTGCGGCA
TTTTGCCTTCCTGTTTTTGCTCACCCAGAAACGCTGGTGAAAGTAAAAGATGCTGAAGATCAGTTGGGTG
CACGAGTGGGTTACATCGAACTGGATCTCAACAGCGGTAAGATCCTTGAGAGTTTTCGCCCCGAAGAACG
TTTTCCAATGATGAGCACTTTTAAAGTTCTGCTATGTGGCGCGGTATTATCCCGTATTGACGCCGGGCAA
GAGCAACTCGGTCGCCGCATACACTATTCTCAGAATGACTTGGTTGAGTACTCACCAGTCACAGAAAAGC
ATCTTACGGATGGCATGACAGTAAGAGAATTATGCAGTGCTGCCATAACCATGAGTGATAACACTGCGGC
CAACTTACTTCTGACAACGATCGGAGGACCGAAGGAGCTAACCGCTTTTTTGCACAACATGGGGGATCAT
GTAACTCGCCTTGATCGTTGGGAACCGGAGCTGAATGAAGCCATACCAAACGACGAGCGTGACACCACGA
TGCCTGTAGCAATGGCAACAACGTTGCGCAAACTATTAACTGGCGAACTACTTACTCTAGCTTCCCGGCA
ACAATTAATAGACTGGATGGAGGCGGATAAAGTTGCAGGACCACTTCTGCGCTCGGCCCTTCCGGCTGGC
TGGTTTATTGCTGATAAATCTGGAGCCGGTGAGCGTGGGTCTCGCGGTATCATTGCAGCACTGGGGCCAG
ATGGTAAGCCCTCCCGTATCGTAGTTATCTACACGACGGGGAGTCAGGCAACTATGGATGAACGAAATAG
ACAGATCGCTGAGATAGGTGCCTCACTGATTAAGCATTGGTAACTGTCAGACCAAGTTTACTCATATATA
CTTTAGATTGATTTAAAACTTCATTTTTAATTTAAAAGGATCTAGGTGAAGATCCTTTTTGATAATCTCA
TGACCAAAATCCCTTAACGTGAGTTTTCGTTCCACTGAGCGTCAGACCCCGTAGAAAAGATCAAAGGATC
TTCTTGAGATCCTTTTTTTCTGCGCGTAATCTGCTGCTTGCAAACAAAAAAACCACCGCTACCAGCGGTG
GTTTGTTTGCCGGATCAAGAGCTACCAACTCTTTTTCCGAAGGTAACTGGCTTCAGCAGAGCGCAGATAC
CAAATACTGTTCTTCTAGTGTAGCCGTAGTTAGGCCACCACTTCAAGAACTCTGTAGCACCGCCTACATA
CCTCGCTCTGCTAATCCTGTTACCAGTGGCTGCTGCCAGTGGCGATAAGTCGTGTCTTACCGGGTTGGAC
TCAAGACGATAGTTACCGGATAAGGCGCAGCGGTCGGGCTGAACGGGGGGTTCGTGCACACAGCCCAGCT
TGGAGCGAACGACCTACACCGAACTGAGATACCTACAGCGTGAGCTATGAGAAAGCGCCACGCTTCCCGA
AGGGAGAAAGGCGGACAGGTATCCGGTAAGCGGCAGGGTCGGAACAGGAGAGCGCACGAGGGAGCTTCCA
GGGGGAAACGCCTGGTATCTTTATAGTCCTGTCGGGTTTCGCCACCTCTGACTTGAGCGTCGATTTTTGT
GATGCTCGTCAGGGGGGCGGAGCCTATGGAAAAACGCCAGCAACGCGGCCTTTTTACGGTTCCTGGCCTT
TTGCTGGCCTTTTGCTCACATGT
