>Addgene plasmid #87168 | pAAV-CBh-DIO-EGFP | addgene partial sequence | sequence record 190020 | Addgene Partial NGS Result
CGAGGCGGAGAGGTGCGGCGGCAGCCAATCAGAGCGGCGCGCTCCGAAAGTTTCCTTTTATGGCGAGGCG
GCGGCGGCGGCGGCCCTATAAAAAGCGAAGCGCGCGGCGGGCGGGAGTCGCTGCGCGCKGCCTTCGCCCC
GTGCCCCGCTCCGCCGCCGCCTCGCGCCGCCCGCCCCGGCTCTGACTGACCGCGTTACTCCCACAGGTGA
GCGGGCGGGACGGCCCTTCTCCTCCGGGCTGTAATTAGCTGAGCAAGAGGTAAGGGTTTAAGGGATGGTT
GGTTGGTGGGGTATTAATGTTTAATTACCTGGAGCACCTGCCTGAAATCACTTTTTTTCAGGTTGGGGAT
CCTCTAGAGTCGACTCCGGAATAACTTCGTATAGGATACTTTATACGAAGTTATGCAGAATGGTAGCTGG
ATTGTAGCTGCTATTAGCAATATGAAACCTCTTAATAACTTCGTATAGCATACATTATACGAAGTTATGG
CGCGCCTTATCTAGATTTAGCCACCTTACTTGTACAGCTCGTCCATGCCGAGAGTGATCCCGGCGGCGGT
CACGAACTCCAGCAGGACCATGTGATCGCGCTTCTCGTTGGGGTCTTTGCTCAGGGCGGACTGGGTGCTC
AGGTAGTGGTTGTCGGGCAGCAGCACGGGGCCGTCGCCGATGGGGGTGTTCTGCTGGTAGTGGTCGGCGA
GCTGCACGCTGCCGTCCTCGATGTTGTGGCGGATCTTGAAGTTCACCTTGATGCCGTTCTTCTGCTTGTC
GGCCATGATATAGACGTTGTGGCTGTTGTAGTTGTACTCCAGCTTGTGCCCCAGGATGTTGCCGTCCTCC
TTGAAGTCGATGCCCTTCAGCTCGATGCGGTTCACCAGGGTGTCGCCCTCGAACTTCACCTCGGCGCGGG
TCTTGTAGTTGCCGTCGTCCTTGAAGAAGATGGTGCGCTCCTGGACGTAGCCTTCGGGCATGGCGGACTT
GAAGAAGTCGTGCTGCTTCATGTGGTCGGGGTAGCGGCTGAAGCACTGCACGCCGTAGGTCAGGGTGGTC
ACGAGGGTGGGCCAGGGCACGGGCAGCTTGCCGGTGGTGCAGATGAACTTCAGGGTCAGCTTGCCGTAGG
TGGCATCGCCCTCGCCCTCGCCGGACACGCTGAACTTGTGGCCGTTTACGTCGCCGTCCAGCTCGACCAG
GATGGGCACCACCCCGGTGAACAGCTCCTCGCCCTTGCTCACCATGGTGGCGGTGGCGACCGGTAGCGCT
AGCATAACTTCGTATAAAGTATCCTATACGAAGTTATTTGCCTTAACCCAGAAATTATCACTGTTATTCT
TTAGAATGGTGCAAAGAATAACTTCGTATAATGTATGCTATACGAAGTTATGAATTCCGCTCGAGATAAT
CAACCTCTGGATTACAAAATTTGTGAAAGATTGACTGGTATTCTTAACTATGTTGCTCCTTTTACGCTAT
GTGGATACGCTGCTTTAATGCCTTTGTATCATGCTATTGCTTCCCGTATGGCTTTCATTTTCTCCTCCTT
GTATAAATCCTGGTTAGTTCTTGCCACGGCGGAACTCATCGCCGCCTGCCTTGCCCGCTGCTGGACAGGG
GCTCGGCTGTTGGGCACTGACAATTCCGTGGTGTTTATTTGTGAAATTTGTGATGCTATTGCTTTATTTG
TAACCATCTAGCTTTATTTGTGAAATTTGTGATGCTATTGCTTTATTTGTAACCATTATAAGCTGCAATA
AACAAGTTAACAACAACAATTGCATTCATTTTATGTTTCAGGTTCAGGGGGAGATGTGGGAGGTTTTTTA
AAGCGGCCGCGGTAACCACGTGCGGACCGAGCGGCCGCAGGAACCCCTAGTGATGGAGTTGGCCACTCCC
TCTCTGCGCGCTCGCTCGCTCACTGAGGCCGGGCGACCAAAGGTCGCCCGACGCCCGGGCTTTGCCCGGG
CGGCCTCAGTGAGCGAGCGAGCGCGCAGCTGCCTGCAGGGGCGCCTGATGCGGTATTTTCTCCTTACGCA
TCTGTGCGGTATTTCACACCGCATA
[95 nt withheld, positions 2056-2150]
T
[46 nt withheld, positions 2152-2197]
C
[141 nt withheld, positions 2199-2339]
CCTTTGACGTTGGAGTCCACGTTCTTT
[37 nt withheld, positions 2367-2403]
ACTCTATCTCGGGCTATTCTTTTGATTTATAAGGGATTTTGCCGATTTCGGTCTATTGGTTAAAAAATGA
GCTGATTTAACAAAAATTTAACGCGAATTTTAACAAAATATTAACGTTTACAATTTTATGGTGCACTCTC
AGTACAATCTGCTCTGATGCCGCATAGTTAAGCCAGCCCCGACACCCGCCAACACCCGCTGACGCGCCCT
GACGGGCTTGTCTGCTCCCGGCATCCGCTTACAGACAAGCTGTGACCGTCTCCGGGAGCTGCATGTGTCA
GAGGTTTTCACCGTCATCACCGAAACGCGCGAGACGAAAGGGCCTCGTGATACGCCTATTTTTATAGGTT
AATGTCATGATAATAATGGTTTCTTAGACGTCAGGTGGCACTTTTCGGGGAAATGTGCGCGGAACCCCTA
TTTGTTTATTTTTCTAAATACATTCAAATATGTATCCGCTCATGAGACAATAACCCTGATAAATGCTTCA
ATAATATTGAAAAAGGAAGAGTATGAGTATTCAACATTTCCGTGTCGCCCTTATTCCCTTTTTTGCGGCA
TTTTGCCTTCCTGTTTTTGCTCACCCAGAAACGCTGGTGAAAGTAAAAGATGCTGAAGATCAGTTGGGTG
CACGAGTGGGTTACATCGAACTGGATCTCAACAGCGGTAAGATCCTTGAGAGTTTTCGCCCCGAAGAACG
TTTTCCAATGATGAGCACTTTTAAAGTTCTGCTATGTGGCGCGGTATTATCCCGTATTGACGCCGGGCAA
GAGCAACTCGGTCGCCGCATACACTATTCTCAGAATGACTTGGTTGAGTACTCACCAGTCACAGAAAAGC
ATCTTACGGATGGCATGACAGTAAGAGAATTATGCAGTGCTGCCATAACCATGAGTGATAACACTGCGGC
CAACTTACTTCTGACAACGATCGGAGGACCGAAGGAGCTAACCGCTTTTTTGCACAACATGGGGGATCAT
GTAACTCGCCTTGATCGTTGGGAACCGGAGCTGAATGAAGCCATACCAAACGACGAGCGTGACACCACGA
TGCCTGTAGCAATGGCAACAACGTTGCGCAAACTATTAACTGGCGAACTACTTACTCTAGCTTCCCGGCA
ACAATTAATAGACTGGATGGAGGCGGATAAAGTTGCAGGACCACTTCTGCGCTCGGCCCTTCCGGCTGGC
TGGTTTATTGCTGATAAATCTGGAGCCGGTGAGCGTGGGTCTCGCGGTATCATTGCAGCACTGGGGCCAG
ATGGTAAGCCCTCCCGTATCGTAGTTATCTACACGACGGGGAGTCAGGCAACTATGGATGAACGAAATAG
ACAGATCGCTGAGATAGGTGCCTCACTGATTAAGCATTGGTAACTGTCAGACCAAGTTTACTCATATATA
CTTTAGATTGATTTAAAACTTCATTTTTAATTTAAAAGGATCTAGGTGAAGATCCTTTTTGATAATCTCA
TGACCAAAATCCCTTAACGTGAGTTTTCGTTCCACTGAGCGTCAGACCCCGTAGAAAAGATCAAAGGATC
TTCTTGAGATCCTTTTTTTCTGCGCGTAATCTGCTGCTTGCAAACAAAAAAACCACCGCTACCAGCGGTG
GTTTGTTTGCCGGATCAAGAGCTACCAACTCTTTTTCCGAAGGTAACTGGCTTCAGCAGAGCGCAGATAC
CAAATACTGTTCTTCTAGTGTAGCCGTAGTTAGGCCACCACTTCAAGAACTCTGTAGCACCGCCTACATA
CCTCGCTCTGCTAATCCTGTTACCAGTGGCTGCTGCCAGTGGCGATAAGTCGTGTCTTACCGGGTTGGAC
TCAAGACGATAGTTACCGGATAAGGCGCAGCGGTCGGGCTGAACGGGGGGTTCGTGCACACAGCCCAGCT
TGGAGCGAACGACCTACACCGAACTGAGATACCTACAGCGTGAGCTATGAGAAAGCGCCACGCTTCCCGA
AGGGAGAAAGGCGGACAGGTATCCGGTAAGCGGCAGGGTCGGAACAGGAGAGCGCACGAGGGAGCTTCCA
GGGGGAAACGCCTGGTATCTTTATAGTCCTGTCGGGTTTCGCCACCTCTGACTTGAGCGTCGATTTTTGT
GATGCTCGTCAGGGGGGCGGAGCCTATGGAAAAACGCCAGCAACGCGGCCTTTTTACGGTTCCTGGCCTT
TTGCTGGCCTTTTGCTCACATGTCCTGCAGGCAGCTGCGCGCTCGCTCGCTCACTGAGGCCGCCCGGGCG
TCGGGCGACCTTTGGTCGCCCGGCCTCAGTGAGCGAGCGAGCGCGCAGAGAGGGAGTGGCCAACTCCATC
ACTAGGGGTTCCTGCGGCCGCACGCGTCGTTACATAACTTACGGTAAATGGCCCGCCTGGCTGACCGCCC
AACGACCCCCGCCCATTGACGTCAATAGTAACGCCAATAGGGACTTTCCATTGACGTCAATGGGTGGAGT
ATTTACGGTAAACTGCCCACTTGGCAGTACATCAAGTGTATCATATGCCAAGTACGCCCCCTATTGACGT
CAATGACGGTAAATGGCCCGCCTGGCATTGTGCCCAGTACATGACCTTATGGGACTTTCCTACTTGGCAG
TACATCTACGTATTAGTCATCGCTATTACCATGGTCGAGGTGAGCCCCACGTTCTGCTTCACTCTCCCCA
TCTCCCCCCCCTCCCCACCCCCAATTTTGTATTTATTTATTTTTTAATTATTTTGTGCAGCGATGGGGGC
GGGG
